>Addgene plasmid #144413 | TFORF2937 | addgene full sequence | sequence record 391590 | Addgene NGS Result
TTAATGTAGTCTTATGCAATACTCTTGTAGTCTTGCAACATGGTAACGATGAGTTAGCAACATGCCTTAC
AAGGAGAGAAAAAGCACCGTGCATGCCGATTGGTGGAAGTAAGGTGGTACGATCGTGCCTTATTAGGAAG
GCAACAGACGGGTCTGACATGGATTGGACGAACCACTGAATTGCCGCATTGCAGAGATATTGTATTTAAG
TGCCTAGCTCGATACATAAACGGGTCTCTCTGGTTAGACCAGATCTGAGCCTGGGAGCTCTCTGGCTAAC
TAGGGAACCCACTGCTTAAGCCTCAATAAAGCTTGCCTTGAGTGCTTCAAGTAGTGTGTGCCCGTCTGTT
GTGTGACTCTGGTAACTAGAGATCCCTCAGACCCTTTTAGTCAGTGTGGAAAATCTCTAGCAGTGGCGCC
CGAACAGGGACTTGAAAGCGAAAGGGAAACCAGAGGAGCTCTCTCGACGCAGGACTCGGCTTGCTGAAGC
GCGCACGGCAAGAGGCGAGGGGCGGCGACTGGTGAGTACGCCAAAAATTTTGACTAGCGGAGGCTAGAAG
GAGAGAGATGGGTGCGAGAGCGTCAGTATTAAGCGGGGGAGAATTAGATCGCGATGGGAAAAAATTCGGT
TAAGGCCAGGGGGAAAGAAAAAATATAAATTAAAACATATAGTATGGGCAAGCAGGGAGCTAGAACGATT
CGCAGTTAATCCTGGCCTGTTAGAAACATCAGAAGGCTGTAGACAAATACTGGGACAGCTACAACCATCC
CTTCAGACAGGATCAGAAGAACTTAGATCATTATATAATACAGTAGCAACCCTCTATTGTGTGCATCAAA
GGATAGAGATAAAAGACACCAAGGAAGCTTTAGACAAGATAGAGGAAGAGCAAAACAAAAGTAAGACCAC
CGCACAGCAAGCGGCCGCTGATCTTCAGACCTGGAGGAGGAGATATGAGGGACAATTGGAGAAGTGAATT
ATATAAATATAAAGTAGTAAAAATTGAACCATTAGGAGTAGCACCCACCAAGGCAAAGAGAAGAGTGGTG
CAGAGAGAAAAAAGAGCAGTGGGAATAGGAGCTTTGTTCCTTGGGTTCTTGGGAGCAGCAGGAAGCACTA
TGGGCGCAGCGTCAATGACGCTGACGGTACAGGCCAGACAATTATTGTCTGGTATAGTGCAGCAGCAGAA
CAATTTGCTGAGGGCTATTGAGGCGCAACAGCATCTGTTGCAACTCACAGTCTGGGGCATCAAGCAGCTC
CAGGCAAGAATCCTGGCTGTGGAAAGATACCTAAAGGATCAACAGCTCCTGGGGATTTGGGGTTGCTCTG
GAAAACTCATTTGCACCACTGCTGTGCCTTGGAATGCTAGTTGGAGTAATAAATCTCTGGAACAGATTTG
GAATCACACGACCTGGATGGAGTGGGACAGAGAAATTAACAATTACACAAGCTTAATACACTCCTTAATT
GAAGAATCGCAAAACCAGCAAGAAAAGAATGAACAAGAATTATTGGAATTAGATAAATGGGCAAGTTTGT
GGAATTGGTTTAACATAACAAATTGGCTGTGGTATATAAAATTATTCATAATGATAGTAGGAGGCTTGGT
AGGTTTAAGAATAGTTTTTGCTGTACTTTCTATAGTGAATAGAGTTAGGCAGGGATATTCACCATTATCG
TTTCAGACCCACCTCCCAACCCCGAGGGGACCCATGCATTGCATCTCAATTAGTCAGCAACCAGGTGTGG
AAAGTCCCCAGGCTCCCCAGCAGGCAGAAGTATGCAAAGCATGCGTCTCAATTAGTCAGCAACCATAGTC
CCGCCCCTAACTCCGCCCATCCCGCCCCTAACTCCGCCCAGTTCCGCCCATTCTCCGCCCCATGGCTGAC
TAATTTTTTTTATTTATGCAGAGGCCGAGGCCGCCTCGGCCTCTGAGCTATTCCAGAAGTAGTGAGGAGG
CTTTTTTGGAGGCCTAGGCTTTTGCAAAAAGCTTTCTAGAGGTACCACCGGAGCTTACCATGACCGAGTA
CAAGCCCACGGTGCGCCTCGCCACCCGCGACGACGTCCCCAGGGCCGTACGCACCCTCGCCGCCGCGTTC
GCCGACTACCCCGCCACGCGCCACACCGTCGATCCGGACCGCCACATCGAGCGGGTCACCGAGCTGCAAG
AACTCTTCCTCACGCGCGTCGGGCTCGACATCGGCAAGGTGTGGGTCGCGGACGACGGCGCCGCCGTGGC
GGTCTGGACCACGCCGGAGAGCGTCGAAGCGGGGGCGGTGTTCGCCGAGATCGGCCCGCGCATGGCCGAG
TTGAGCGGTTCCCGGCTGGCCGCGCAGCAACAGATGGAAGGCCTCCTGGCGCCGCACCGGCCCAAGGAGC
CCGCGTGGTTCCTGGCCACCGTCGGCGTCTCGCCCGACCACCAGGGCAAGGGTCTGGGCAGCGCCGTCGT
GCTCCCCGGAGTGGAGGCGGCCGAGCGCGCCGGGGTGCCCGCCTTCCTGGAGACCTCCGCGCCCCGCAAC
CTCCCCTTCTACGAGCGGCTCGGCTTCACCGTCACCGCCGACGTCGAGGTGCCCGAAGGACCGCGCACCT
GGTGCATGACCCGCAAGCCCGGTGCCAGTTAACGAATTCTAGATCTTGAGACAAATGGCAGTATTCATCC
ACAATTTTAAAAGAAAAGGGGGGATTGGGGGGTACAGTGCAGGGGAAAGAATAGTAGACATAATAGCAAC
AGACATACAAACTAAAGAATTACAAAAACAAATTACAAAAATTCAAAATTTTCGGGTTTATTACAGGGAC
AGCAGAGATCCACTTTGGCGCCGGCTCGAGGCCTGCAGGTGCAAAGATGGATAAAGTTTTAAACAGAGAG
GAATCTTTGCAGCTAATGGACCTTCTAGGTCTTGAAAGGAGTGGGAATTGGCTCCGGTGCCCGTCAGTGG
GCAGAGCGCACATCGCCCACAGTCCCCGAGAAGTTGGGGGGAGGGGTCGGCAATTGAACCGGTGCCTAGA
GAAGGTGGCGCGGGGTAAACTGGGAAAGTGATGTCGTGTACTGGCTCCGCCTTTTTCCCGAGGGTGGGGG
AGAACCGTATATAAGTGCAGTAGTCGCCGTGAACGTTCTTTTTCGCAACGGGTTTGCCGCCAGAACACAG
GTAAGTGCCGTGTGTGGTTCCCGCGGGCCTGGCCTCTTTACGGGTTATGGCCCTTGCGTGCCTTGAATTA
CTTCCACCTGGCTGCAGTACGTGATTCTTGATCCCGAGCTTCGGGTTGGAAGTGGGTGGGAGAGTTCGAG
GCCTTGCGCTTAAGGAGCCCCTTCGCCTCGTGCTTGAGTTGAGGCCTGGCCTGGGCGCTGGGGCCGCCGC
GTGCGAATCTGGTGGCACCTTCGCGCCTGTCTCGCTGCTTTCGATAAGTCTCTAGCCATTTAAAATTTTT
GATGACCTGCTGCGACGCTTTTTTTCTGGCAAGATAGTCTTGTAAATGCGGGCCAAGATCTGCACACTGG
TATTTCGGTTTTTGGGGCCGCGGGCGGCGACGGGGCCCGTGCGTCCCAGCGCACATGTTCGGCGAGGCGG
GGCCTGCGAGCGCGGCCACCGAGAATCGGACGGGGGTAGTCTCAAGCTGGCCGGCCTGCTCTGGTGCCTG
GCCTCGCGCCGCCGTGTATCGCCCCGCCCTGGGCGGCAAGGCTGGCCCGGTCGGCACCAGTTGCGTGAGC
GGAAAGATGGCCGCTTCCCGGCCCTGCTGCAGGGAGCTCAAAATGGAGGACGCGGCGCTCGGGAGAGCGG
GCGGGTGAGTCACCCACACAAAGGAAAAGGGCCTTTCCGTCCTCAGCCGTCGCTTCATGTGACTCCACGG
AGTACCGGGCGCCGTCCAGGCACCTCGATTAGTTCTCGAGCTTTTGGAGTACGTCGTCTTTAGGTTGGGG
GGAGGGGTTTTATGCGATGGAGTTTCCCCACACTGAGTGGGTGGAGACTGAAGTTAGGCCAGCTTGGCAC
TTGATGTAATTCTCCTTGGAATTTGCCCTTTTTGAGTTTGGATCTTGGTTCATTCTCAAGCCTCAGACAG
TGGTTCAAAGTTTTTTTCTTCCATTTCAGGTGTCGTGAGGCTAGCATCGATTGATCAACAAGTTTGTACA
AAAAAGCAGGCACCATGATGTTCTCGGGCTTCAACGCAGACTACGAGGCGTCATCCTCCCGCTGCAGCAG
CGCGTCCCCGGCCGGGGATAGCCTCTCTTACTACCACTCACCCGCAGACTCCTTCTCCAGCATGGGCTCG
CCTGTCAACGCGCAGGACTTCTGCACGGACCTGGCCGTCTCCAGTGCCAACTTCATTCCCACGGTCACTG
CCATCTCGACCAGTCCGGACCTGCAGTGGCTGGTGCAGCCCGCCCTCGTCTCCTCTGTGGCCCCATCGCA
GACCAGAGCCCCTCACCCTTTCGGAGTCCCCGCCCCCTCCGCTGGGGCTTACTCCAGGGCTGGCGTTGTG
AAGACCATGACAGGAGGCCGAGCGCAGAGCATTGGCAGGAGGGGCAAGGTGGAACAGTTATCTCCAGAAG
AAGAAGAGAAAAGGAGAATCCGAAGGGAAAGGAATAAGATGGCTGCAGCCAAATGCCGCAACCGGAGGAG
GGAGCTGACTGATACACTCCAAGCGGAGACAGACCAACTAGAAGATGAGAAGTCTGCTTTGCAGACCGAG
ATTGCCAACCTGCTGAAGGAGAAGGAAAAACTAGAGTTCATCCTGGCAGCTCACCGACCTGCCTGCAAGA
TCCCTGATGACCTGGGCTTCCCAGAAGAGATGTCTGTGGCTTCCCTTGATCTGACTGGGGGCCTGCCAGA
GGTTGCCACCCCGGAGTCTGAGGAGGCCTTCACCCTGCCTCTCCTCAATGACCCTGAGCCCAAGCCCTCA
GTGGAACCTGTCAAGAGCATCAGCAGCATGGAGCTGAAGACCGAGCCCTTTGATGACTTCCTGTTCCCAG
CATCATCCAGGCCCAGTGGCTCTGAGACAGCCCGCTCCGTGCCAGACATGGACCTATCTGGGTCCTTCTA
TGCAGCAGACTGGGAGCCTCTGCACAGTGGCTCCCTGGGGATGGGGCCCATGGCCACAGAGCTGGAGCCC
CTGTGCACTCCGGTGGTCACCTGTACTCCCAGCTGCACTGCTTACACGTCTTCCTTCGTCTTCACCTACC
CCGAGGCTGACTCCTTCCCCAGCTGTGCAGCTGCCCACCGCAAGGGCAGCAGCAGCAATGAGCCTTCCTC
TGACTCGCTCAGCTCACCCACGCTGCTGGCCCTGTAGAACCCAGCTTTCTTGTACAAAGTGGTTGATATC
GGTAAGCCTATCCCTAACCCTCTCCTCGGTCTCGATTCTACGTAGTAATGAACTAGTCCGTAACTTGAAA
GTATTTCGATTTCTTGGCTTTATATATCTTGTGGAAAGGACGAGGACCGAAGATAATCTCACCTTATACG
CGTTAAGTCGACAATCAACCTCTGGATTACAAAATTTGTGAAAGATTGACTGGTATTCTTAACTATGTTG
CTCCTTTTACGCTATGTGGATACGCTGCTTTAATGCCTTTGTATCATGCTATTGCTTCCCGTATGGCTTT
CATTTTCTCCTCCTTGTATAAATCCTGGTTGCTGTCTCTTTATGAGGAGTTGTGGCCCGTTGTCAGGCAA
CGTGGCGTGGTGTGCACTGTGTTTGCTGACGCAACCCCCACTGGTTGGGGCATTGCCACCACCTGTCAGC
TCCTTTCCGGGACTTTCGCTTTCCCCCTCCCTATTGCCACGGCGGAACTCATCGCCGCCTGCCTTGCCCG
CTGCTGGACAGGGGCTCGGCTGTTGGGCACTGACAATTCCGTGGTGTTGTCGGGGAAATCATCGTCCTTT
CCTTGGCTGCTCGCCTGTGTTGCCACCTGGATTCTGCGCGGGACGTCCTTCTGCTACGTCCCTTCGGCCC
TCAATCCAGCGGACCTTCCTTCCCGCGGCCTGCTGCCGGCTCTGCGGCCTCTTCCGCGTCTTCGCCTTCG
CCCTCAGACGAGTCGGATCTCCCTTTGGGCCGCCTCCCCGCGTCGACTTTAAGACCAATGACTTACAAGG
CAGCTGTAGATCTTAGCCACTTTTTAAAAGAAAAGGGGGGACTGGAAGGGCTAATTCACTCCCAACGAAG
ACAAGATCTGCTTTTTGCTTGTACTGGGTCTCTCTGGTTAGACCAGATCTGAGCCTGGGAGCTCTCTGGC
TAACTAGGGAACCCACTGCTTAAGCCTCAATAAAGCTTGCCTTGAGTGCTTCAAGTAGTGTGTGCCCGTC
TGTTGTGTGACTCTGGTAACTAGAGATCCCTCAGACCCTTTTAGTCAGTGTGGAAAATCTCTAGCAGTAC
GTATAGTAGTTCATGTCATCTTATTATTCAGTATTTATAACTTGCAAAGAAATGAATATCAGAGAGTGAG
AGGAACTTGTTTATTGCAGCTTATAATGGTTACAAATAAAGCAATAGCATCACAAATTTCACAAATAAAG
CATTTTTTTCACTGCATTCTAGTTGTGGTTTGTCCAAACTCATCAATGTATCTTATCATGTCTGGCTCTA
GCTATCCCGCCCCTAACTCCGCCCATCCCGCCCCTAACTCCGCCCAGTTCCGCCCATTCTCCGCCCCATG
GCTGACTAATTTTTTTTATTTATGCAGAGGCCGAGGCCGCCTCGGCCTCTGAGCTATTCCAGAAGTAGTG
AGGAGGCTTTTTTGGAGGCCTAGGGACGTACCCAATTCGCCCTATAGTGAGTCGTATTACGCGCGCTCAC
TGGCCGTCGTTTTACAACGTCGTGACTGGGAAAACCCTGGCGTTACCCAACTTAATCGCCTTGCAGCACA
TCCCCCTTTCGCCAGCTGGCGTAATAGCGAAGAGGCCCGCACCGATCGCCCTTCCCAACAGTTGCGCAGC
CTGAATGGCGAATGGG
[124 nt withheld, positions 6947-7070]
C
[91 nt withheld, positions 7072-7162]
A
[49 nt withheld, positions 7164-7212]
CCTTTGACGTTGGAGTCCACGTTCTTT
[37 nt withheld, positions 7240-7276]
ACCCTATCTCGGTCTATTCTTTTGATTTATAAGGGATTTTGCCGATTTCGGCCTATTGGTTAAAAAATGA
GCTGATTTAACAAAAATTTAACGCGAATTTTAACAAAATATTAACGCTTACAATTTAGGTGGCACTTTTC
GGGGAAATGTGCGCGGAACCCCTATTTGTTTATTTTTCTAAATACATTCAAATATGTATCCGCTCATGAG
ACAATAACCCTGATAAATGCTTCAATAATATTGAAAAAGGAAGAGTATGAGTATTCAACATTTCCGTGTC
GCCCTTATTCCCTTTTTTGCGGCATTTTGCCTTCCTGTTTTTGCTCACCCAGAAACGCTGGTGAAAGTAA
AAGATGCTGAAGATCAGTTGGGTGCACGAGTGGGTTACATCGAACTGGATCTCAACAGCGGTAAGATCCT
TGAGAGTTTTCGCCCCGAAGAACGTTTTCCAATGATGAGCACTTTTAAAGTTCTGCTATGTGGCGCGGTA
TTATCCCGTATTGACGCCGGGCAAGAGCAACTCGGTCGCCGCATACACTATTCTCAGAATGACTTGGTTG
AGTACTCACCAGTCACAGAAAAGCATCTTACGGATGGCATGACAGTAAGAGAATTATGCAGTGCTGCCAT
AACCATGAGTGATAACACTGCGGCCAACTTACTTCTGACAACGATCGGAGGACCGAAGGAGCTAACCGCT
TTTTTGCACAACATGGGGGATCATGTAACTCGCCTTGATCGTTGGGAACCGGAGCTGAATGAAGCCATAC
CAAACGACGAGCGTGACACCACGATGCCTGTAGCAATGGCAACAACGTTGCGCAAACTATTAACTGGCGA
ACTACTTACTCTAGCTTCCCGGCAACAATTAATAGACTGGATGGAGGCGGATAAAGTTGCAGGACCACTT
CTGCGCTCGGCCCTTCCGGCTGGCTGGTTTATTGCTGATAAATCTGGAGCCGGTGAGCGTGGGTCTCGCG
GTATCATTGCAGCACTGGGGCCAGATGGTAAGCCCTCCCGTATCGTAGTTATCTACACGACGGGGAGTCA
GGCAACTATGGATGAACGAAATAGACAGATCGCTGAGATAGGTGCCTCACTGATTAAGCATTGGTAACTG
TCAGACCAAGTTTACTCATATATACTTTAGATTGATTTAAAACTTCATTTTTAATTTAAAAGGATCTAGG
TGAAGATCCTTTTTGATAATCTCATGACCAAAATCCCTTAACGTGAGTTTTCGTTCCACTGAGCGTCAGA
CCCCGTAGAAAAGATCAAAGGATCTTCTTGAGATCCTTTTTTTCTGCGCGTAATCTGCTGCTTGCAAACA
AAAAAACCACCGCTACCAGCGGTGGTTTGTTTGCCGGATCAAGAGCTACCAACTCTTTTTCCGAAGGTAA
CTGGCTTCAGCAGAGCGCAGATACCAAATACTGTTCTTCTAGTGTAGCCGTAGTTAGGCCACCACTTCAA
GAACTCTGTAGCACCGCCTACATACCTCGCTCTGCTAATCCTGTTACCAGTGGCTGCTGCCAGTGGCGAT
AAGTCGTGTCTTACCGGGTTGGACTCAAGACGATAGTTACCGGATAAGGCGCAGCGGTCGGGCTGAACGG
GGGGTTCGTGCACACAGCCCAGCTTGGAGCGAACGACCTACACCGAACTGAGATACCTACAGCGTGAGCT
ATGAGAAAGCGCCACGCTTCCCGAAGGGAGAAAGGCGGACAGGTATCCGGTAAGCGGCAGGGTCGGAACA
GGAGAGCGCACGAGGGAGCTTCCAGGGGGAAACGCCTGGTATCTTTATAGTCCTGTCGGGTTTCGCCACC
TCTGACTTGAGCGTCGATTTTTGTGATGCTCGTCAGGGGGGCGGAGCCTATGGAAAAACGCCAGCAACGC
GGCCTTTTTACGGTTCCTGGCCTTTTGCTGGCCTTTTGCTCACATGTTCTTTCCTGCGTTATCCCCTGAT
TCTGTGGATAACCGTATTACCGCCTTTGAGTGAGCTGATACCGCTCGCCGCAGCCGAACGACCGAGCGCA
GCGAGTCAGTGAGCGAGGAAGCGGAAGAGCGCCCAATACGCAAACCGCCTCTCCCCGCGCGTTGGCCGAT
TCATTAATGCAGCTGGCACGACAGGTTTCCCGACTGGAAAGCGGGCAGTGAGCGCAACGCAATTAATGTG
AGTTAGCTCACTCATTAGGCACCCCAGGCTTTACACTTTATGCTTCCGGCTCGTATGTTGTGTGGAATTG
TGAGCGGATAACAATTTCACACAGGAAACAGCTATGACCATGATTACGCCAAGCGCGCAATTAACCCTCA
CTAAAGGGAACAAAAGCTGGAGCTGCAAGC
Features (pLannotate 1.2.2; 34 found; start..end, strand, type, name):
      5..231     +  promoter       RSV promoter: Rous sarcoma virus enhancer/promoter
    232..412     +  LTR            5' LTR (truncated): truncated 5' long terminal repeat (LTR) from HIV-1
    459..584     +  misc_feature   HIV-1 Ψ: packaging signal of human immunodeficiency virus type 1
    568..931     +  CDS            HIV-1 gag (fragment): gag protein from human immunodeficiency virus 1; gag
   1077..1310    +  misc_feature   RRE: The Rev response element (RRE) of HIV-1 allows for Rev-dependent mRNA export from the nucleus to the cytoplasm.
   1687..1713    +  CDS            Rev (fragment): human immunodeficiency virus 1 (HIV-1) Rev protein; rev; enhances nuclear export of unspliced and incompletely spliced viral mRNAs
   1720..1743    +  promoter       SV40 promoter (fragment): SV40 early promoter
   1744..1815    +  promoter       SV40 promoter (fragment): SV40 enhancer and early promoter
   1839..1974    +  rep_origin     SV40 ori: SV40 origin of replication
   2020..2616    +  CDS            PuroR (fragment): puromycin N-acetyltransferase; pac from Streptomyces; confers resistance to puromycin
   2665..2782    +  misc_feature   cPPT/CTS: central polypurine tract and central termination sequence of HIV-1
   2847..2913    +  CDS            small t antigen (fragment): SV40 (simian virus 40) small t antigen
   2920..4098    +  promoter       EF-1α promoter: strong constitutive promoter for human elongation factor EF-1α
   4119..4139    +  protein_bind   attB1: mutant version of attB; core recombination site for the Gateway® BP reaction BP Clonase™
   4145..5284    +  CDS            FOS: FOS_HUMAN - Also known as G0S7. Experimental evidence at protein level: Swiss-Prot protein existence level 1. Nuclear phosphoprotein which forms a tight but non-covalently linked complex with the JUN/AP-1 transcription factor. In the heterodimer, FOS and JUN/AP-1 basic regions each seems to interact with symmetrical DNA half sites. On TGF-beta activation, forms a multimeric SMAD3/SMAD4/JUN/FOS complex at the AP1/SMAD-binding site to regulate TGF-beta-mediated signaling. Has a critical function in regulating the development of cells destined to form and maintain the skeleton. It is thought to h
   5289..5313    -  protein_bind   attB2: mutant version of attB; recombination site for the Gateway® BP reaction BP Clonase™
   5321..5362    +  CDS            V5 tag: epitope tag from simian virus 5
   5378..5431    +  promoter       U6 promoter (fragment): RNA polymerase III promoter for human U6 snRNA
   5473..6061    +  misc_feature   WPRE: woodchuck hepatitis virus posttranscriptional regulatory element
   6112..6131    +  misc_feature   cPPT/CTS (fragment): central polypurine tract and central termination sequence of HIV-1
   6133..6366    +  LTR            3' LTR (ΔU3): self-inactivating 3' long terminal repeat (LTR) from HIV-1
   6444..6565    +  polyA_signal   SV40 poly(A) signal: SV40 polyadenylation signal
   6605..6740    +  rep_origin     SV40 ori: SV40 origin of replication
   6761..6779    -  promoter       T7 promoter: promoter for bacteriophage T7 RNA polymerase
   6787..6942    +  CDS            lacZα (fragment): LacZα fragment of β-galactosidase; lacZ fragment
   6947..7375    +  rep_origin     f1 ori (sequence partly withheld): f1 bacteriophage origin of replication; arrow indicates direction of (+) strand synthesis
   7428..7532    +  promoter       AmpR promoter: bla
   7533..8393    +  CDS            AmpR: β-lactamase; bla; confers resistance to ampicillin, carbenicillin, and related antibiotics
   8564..9152    +  rep_origin     ori: high-copy-number ColE1/pMB1/pBR322/pUC origin of replication
   9335..9427    +  CDS            lacI (fragment): lac repressor; lacI; The lac repressor binds to the lac operator to inhibit transcription in E. coli. This inhibition can be relieved by adding lactose or isopropyl-β-D-thiogalactopyranoside (IPTG).
   9440..9461    +  protein_bind   CAP binding site: CAP binding activates transcription in the presence of cAMP. E. coli catabolite activator protein
   9476..9506    +  promoter       lac promoter: promoter for the E. coli lac operon
   9514..9530    +  protein_bind   lac operator: The lac repressor binds to the lac operator to inhibit transcription in E. coli. This inhibition can be relieved by adding lactose or isopropyl-β-D-thiogalactopyranoside (IPTG). lac repressor encoded by lacI
   9575..9593    +  promoter       T3 promoter: promoter for bacteriophage T3 RNA polymerase
