[The description below was written by a language model from this plasmid's Addgene catalogue record and pLannotate feature annotations shown in this document.]
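Description:
TFORF2937 is a lentiviral mammalian expression plasmid built on the pLX_TRC317 backbone and carrying the human FOS open reading frame (c-FOS, the JUN partner in the AP-1 transcription factor). It belongs to a barcoded transcription factor ORF collection. The sequenced record is 9,616 nt. In bacteria it is maintained through a high-copy ColE1/pUC-type origin and selected with ampicillin via the bla gene. An f1 origin and remnants of a lac/lacZα cloning region flanked by T7 and T3 promoters also sit in the backbone. The depositor notes that the plasmid can recombine during propagation, as is common for LTR-containing vectors.

The viral portion has a third-generation, self-inactivating layout. An RSV promoter drives a truncated HIV-1 5' LTR, followed by the Ψ packaging signal, a partial gag sequence, the RRE for Rev-dependent nuclear export, a cPPT/CTS element, WPRE to boost transcript expression, and a ΔU3 3' LTR, with an SV40 polyadenylation signal downstream. Within this unit, an SV40 early promoter/origin drives puromycin N-acetyltransferase for selecting transduced cells. A separate EF-1α promoter drives the FOS coding sequence. FOS was introduced by Gateway cloning and is flanked by attB1 and attB2 sites, with a V5 epitope tag annotated just after attB2. Whether the tag is translated in frame with FOS is not stated.

According to the record, each construct in the collection carries a unique 24-bp barcode. The barcode is not annotated in the feature table, so its position cannot be given. It allows the overexpressed factor to be identified in pooled screens, such as directed differentiation studies.
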