Addgene plasmid #144413: TFORF2937
Purpose: Lentiviral vector for overexpressing transcription factor ORFs with unique 24-bp barcodes. Barcodes facilitate identification of transcription factors in pooled screens.
Depositing lab: Feng Zhang. Depositing organization: Broad Institute. Publication: A transcription factor atlas of directed differentiation. Joung J, Ma S, Tay T, Geiger-Schuller KR, Kirchgatterer PC, Verdine VK, Guo B, Arias-Garcia MA, Allen WE, Singh A, Kuksenko O, Abudayyeh OO, Gootenberg JS, Fu Z, Macrae RK, Buenrostro JD, Regev A, Zhang F. Cell. 2023 Jan 5;186(1):209-229.e26. doi: 10.1016/j.cell.2022.11.026. PubMed 36608654.
Backbone
  Vector backbone: pLX_TRC317
  Backbone manufacturer: Broad Institute Genetic Perturbation Platform
  Backbone size w/o insert (bp): 8264
  Vector type: Mammalian Expression, Lentiviral
  Selectable markers: Puromycin
Growth in bacteria
  Bacterial resistance: Ampicillin, 100 μg/mL
  Growth temperature: 37°C
  Growth strain: NEB Stable
  Copy number: High Copy
Gene/Insert
  Gene/Insert name: FOS
  Species: H. sapiens (human)
  Insert size (bp): 1352
  Entrez Gene: FOS (a.k.a. AP-1, C-FOS, p55)
  Promoter: EF1a
  Cloning method: Gateway Cloning
  Sequencing primers: 5′ GGGTGGAGACTGAAGTTAGGCCAG; 3′ CACATAGCGTAAAAGGAGCAACATAG
Resource information
  A portion of this plasmid was derived from a plasmid made by: Broad Institute Genetic Perturbation Platform
Terms and licenses: Academic/Nonprofit Terms; Industry Terms: Not Available to Industry
Depositor comments: NM_005252.3 Please test multiple small colonies in case of plasmid recombination. To make this collection available in a timely manner, a portion of this collection was not fully sequenced by Addgene. If an Addgene verified full plasmid sequence is not available, please contact us prior to placing an order to request the full sequence.
How to cite: TFORF2937 was a gift from Feng Zhang (Addgene plasmid # 144413 ; http://n2t.net/addgene:144413 ; RRID:Addgene_144413)
