>Addgene plasmid #144413 | TFORF2937 | depositor partial sequence | sequence record 285354 | Insert
ATCGATTGATCAACAAGTTTGTACAAAAAAGCAGGCACCATGATGTTCTCGGGCTTCAACGCAGACTACG
AGGCGTCATCCTCCCGCTGCAGCAGCGCGTCCCCGGCCGGGGATAGCCTCTCTTACTACCACTCACCCGC
AGACTCCTTCTCCAGCATGGGCTCGCCTGTCAACGCGCAGGACTTCTGCACGGACCTGGCCGTCTCCAGT
GCCAACTTCATTCCCACGGTCACTGCCATCTCGACCAGTCCGGACCTGCAGTGGCTGGTGCAGCCCGCCC
TCGTCTCCTCTGTGGCCCCATCGCAGACCAGAGCCCCTCACCCTTTCGGAGTCCCCGCCCCCTCCGCTGG
GGCTTACTCCAGGGCTGGCGTTGTGAAGACCATGACAGGAGGCCGAGCGCAGAGCATTGGCAGGAGGGGC
AAGGTGGAACAGTTATCTCCAGAAGAAGAAGAGAAAAGGAGAATCCGAAGGGAAAGGAATAAGATGGCTG
CAGCCAAATGCCGCAACCGGAGGAGGGAGCTGACTGATACACTCCAAGCGGAGACAGACCAACTAGAAGA
TGAGAAGTCTGCTTTGCAGACCGAGATTGCCAACCTGCTGAAGGAGAAGGAAAAACTAGAGTTCATCCTG
GCAGCTCACCGACCTGCCTGCAAGATCCCTGATGACCTGGGCTTCCCAGAAGAGATGTCTGTGGCTTCCC
TTGATCTGACTGGGGGCCTGCCAGAGGTTGCCACCCCGGAGTCTGAGGAGGCCTTCACCCTGCCTCTCCT
CAATGACCCTGAGCCCAAGCCCTCAGTGGAACCTGTCAAGAGCATCAGCAGCATGGAGCTGAAGACCGAG
CCCTTTGATGACTTCCTGTTCCCAGCATCATCCAGGCCCAGTGGCTCTGAGACAGCCCGCTCCGTGCCAG
ACATGGACCTATCTGGGTCCTTCTATGCAGCAGACTGGGAGCCTCTGCACAGTGGCTCCCTGGGGATGGG
GCCCATGGCCACAGAGCTGGAGCCCCTGTGCACTCCGGTGGTCACCTGTACTCCCAGCTGCACTGCTTAC
ACGTCTTCCTTCGTCTTCACCTACCCCGAGGCTGACTCCTTCCCCAGCTGTGCAGCTGCCCACCGCAAGG
GCAGCAGCAGCAATGAGCCTTCCTCTGACTCGCTCAGCTCACCCACGCTGCTGGCCCTGTAGAACCCAGC
TTTCTTGTACAAAGTGGTTGATATCGGTAAGCCTATCCCTAACCCTCTCCTCGGTCTCGATTCTACGTAG
TAATGAACTAGTCCGTAACTTGAAAGTATTTCGATTTCTTGGCTTTATATATCTTGTGGAAAGGACGAGG
ACCGAAGATAATCTCACCTTAT
