>Addgene plasmid #144413 | TFORF2937 | depositor partial sequence | sequence record 285355 | Barcode
GGACCGAAGATAATCTCACCTTAT
